>Addgene plasmid #76080 | CDK7 gRNA (BRDN0001147450) | addgene full sequence | sequence record 185144 | Addgene Assembled Sequence
CCCGGGTGCAAAGATGGATAAAGTTTTAAACAGAGAGGAATCTTTGCAGCTAATGGACCTTCTAGGTCTT
GAAAGGAGTGGGAATTGGCTCCGGTGCCCGTCAGTGGGCAGAGCGCACATCGCCCACAGTCCCCGAGAAG
TTGGGGGGAGGGGTCGGCAATTGATCCGGTGCCTAGAGAAGGTGGCGCGGGGTAAACTGGGAAAGTGATG
TCGTGTACTGGCTCCGCCTTTTTCCCGAGGGTGGGGGAGAACCGTATATAAGTGCAGTAGTCGCCGTGAA
CGTTCTTTTTCGCAACGGGTTTGCCGCCAGAACACAGGTAAGTGCCGTGTGTGGTTCCCGCGGGCCTGGC
CTCTTTACGGGTTATGGCCCTTGCGTGCCTTGAATTACTTCCACCTGGCTGCAGTACGTGATTCTTGATC
CCGAGCTTCGGGTTGGAAGTGGGTGGGAGAGTTCGAGGCCTTGCGCTTAAGGAGCCCCTTCGCCTCGTGC
TTGAGTTGAGGCCTGGCCTGGGCGCTGGGGCCGCCGCGTGCGAATCTGGTGGCACCTTCGCGCCTGTCTC
GCTGCTTTCGATAAGTCTCTAGCCATTTAAAATTTTTGATGACCTGCTGCGACGCTTTTTTTCTGGCAAG
ATAGTCTTGTAAATGCGGGCCAAGATCTGCACACTGGTATTTCGGTTTTTGGGGCCGCGGGCGGCGACGG
GGCCCGTGCGTCCCAGCGCACATGTTCGGCGAGGCGGGGCCTGCGAGCGCGGCCACCGAGAATCGGACGG
GGGTAGTCTCAAGCTGGCCGGCCTGCTCTGGTGCCTGGCCTCGCGCCGCCGTGTATCGCCCCGCCCTGGG
CGGCAAGGCTGGCCCGGTCGGCACCAGTTGCGTGAGCGGAAAGATGGCCGCTTCCCGGCCCTGCTGCAGG
GAGCTCAAAATGGAGGACGCGGCGCTCGGGAGAGCGGGCGGGTGAGTCACCCACACAAAGGAAAAGGGCC
TTTCCGTCCTCAGCCGTCGCTTCATGTGACTCCACGGAGTACCGGGCGCCGTCCAGGCACCTCGATTAGT
TCTCGAGCTTTTGGAGTACGTCGTCTTTAGGTTGGGGGGAGGGGTTTTATGCGATGGAGTTTCCCCACAC
TGAGTGGGTGGAGACTGAAGTTAGGCCAGCTTGGCACTTGATGTAATTCTCCTTGGAATTTGCCCTTTTT
GAGTTTGGATCTTGGTTCATTCTCAAGCCTCAGACAGTGGTTCAAAGTTTTTTTCTTCCATTTCAGGTGT
CGTGACGTACGGCCACCATGACCGAGTACAAGCCCACGGTGCGCCTCGCCACCCGCGACGACGTCCCCAG
GGCCGTACGCACCCTCGCCGCCGCGTTCGCCGACTACCCCGCCACGCGCCACACCGTCGATCCGGACCGC
CACATCGAGCGGGTCACCGAGCTGCAAGAACTCTTCCTCACGCGCGTCGGGCTCGACATCGGCAAGGTGT
GGGTCGCGGACGACGGCGCCGCCGTGGCGGTCTGGACCACGCCGGAGAGCGTCGAAGCGGGGGCGGTGTT
CGCCGAGATCGGCCCGCGCATGGCCGAGTTGAGCGGTTCCCGGCTGGCCGCGCAGCAACAGATGGAAGGC
CTCCTGGCGCCGCACCGGCCCAAGGAGCCCGCGTGGTTCCTGGCCACCGTCGGAGTCTCGCCCGACCACC
AGGGCAAGGGTCTGGGCAGCGCCGTCGTGCTCCCCGGAGTGGAGGCGGCCGAGCGCGCCGGGGTGCCCGC
CTTCCTGGAGACCTCCGCGCCCCGCAACCTCCCCTTCTACGAGCGGCTCGGCTTCACCGTCACCGCCGAC
GTCGAGGTGCCCGAAGGACCGCGCACCTGGTGCATGACCCGCAAGCCCGGTGCCTGAACGCGTTAAGTCG
ACAATCAACCTCTGGATTACAAAATTTGTGAAAGATTGACTGGTATTCTTAACTATGTTGCTCCTTTTAC
GCTATGTGGATACGCTGCTTTAATGCCTTTGTATCATGCTATTGCTTCCCGTATGGCTTTCATTTTCTCC
TCCTTGTATAAATCCTGGTTGCTGTCTCTTTATGAGGAGTTGTGGCCCGTTGTCAGGCAACGTGGCGTGG
TGTGCACTGTGTTTGCTGACGCAACCCCCACTGGTTGGGGCATTGCCACCACCTGTCAGCTCCTTTCCGG
GACTTTCGCTTTCCCCCTCCCTATTGCCACGGCGGAACTCATCGCCGCCTGCCTTGCCCGCTGCTGGACA
GGGGCTCGGCTGTTGGGCACTGACAATTCCGTGGTGTTGTCGGGGAAATCATCGTCCTTTCCTTGGCTGC
TCGCCTGTGTTGCCACCTGGATTCTGCGCGGGACGTCCTTCTGCTACGTCCCTTCGGCCCTCAATCCAGC
GGACCTTCCTTCCCGCGGCCTGCTGCCGGCTCTGCGGCCTCTTCCGCGTCTTCGCCTTCGCCCTCAGACG
AGTCGGATCTCCCTTTGGGCCGCCTCCCCGCGTCGACTTTAAGACCAATGACTTACAAGGCAGCTGTAGA
TCTTAGCCACTTTTTAAAAGAAAAGGGGGGACTGGAAGGGCTAATTCACTCCCAACGAAGACAAGATCTG
CTTTTTGCTTGTACTGGGTCTCTCTGGTTAGACCAGATCTGAGCCTGGGAGCTCTCTGGCTAACTAGGGA
ACCCACTGCTTAAGCCTCAATAAAGCTTGCCTTGAGTGCTTCAAGTAGTGTGTGCCCGTCTGTTGTGTGA
CTCTGGTAACTAGAGATCCCTCAGACCCTTTTAGTCAGTGTGGAAAATCTCTAGCAGTACGTATAGTAGT
TCATGTCATCTTATTATTCAGTATTTATAACTTGCAAAGAAATGAATATCAGAGAGTGAGAGGAACTTGT
TTATTGCAGCTTATAATGGTTACAAATAAAGCAATAGCATCACAAATTTCACAAATAAAGCATTTTTTTC
ACTGCATTCTAGTTGTGGTTTGTCCAAACTCATCAATGTATCTTATCATGTCTGGCTCTAGCTATCCCGC
CCCTAACTCCGCCCATCCCGCCCCTAACTCCGCCCAGTTCCGCCCATTCTCCGCCCCATGGCTGACTAAT
TTTTTTTATTTATGCAGAGGCCGAGGCCGCCTCGGCCTCTGAGCTATTCCAGAAGTAGTGAGGAGGCTTT
TTTGGAGGCCTAGGGACGTACCCAATTCGCCCTATAGTGAGTCGTATTACGCGCGCTCACTGGCCGTCGT
TTTACAACGTCGTGACTGGGAAAACCCTGGCGTTACCCAACTTAATCGCCTTGCAGCACATCCCCCTTTC
GCCAGCTGGCGTAATAGCGAAGAGGCCCGCACCGATCGCCCTTCCCAACAGTTGCGCAGCCTGAATGGCG
AATGGG
[124 nt withheld, positions 3367-3490]
C
[91 nt withheld, positions 3492-3582]
A
[49 nt withheld, positions 3584-3632]
CCTTTGACGTTGGAGTCCACGTTCTTT
[37 nt withheld, positions 3660-3696]
ACCCTATCTCGGTCTATTCTTTTGATTTATAAGGGATTTTGCCGATTTCGGCCTATTGGTTAAAAAATGA
GCTGATTTAACAAAAATTTAACGCGAATTTTAACAAAATATTAACGCTTACAATTTAGGTGGCACTTTTC
GGGGAAATGTGCGCGGAACCCCTATTTGTTTATTTTTCTAAATACATTCAAATATGTATCCGCTCATGAG
ACAATAACCCTGATAAATGCTTCAATAATATTGAAAAAGGAAGAGTATGAGTATTCAACATTTCCGTGTC
GCCCTTATTCCCTTTTTTGCGGCATTTTGCCTTCCTGTTTTTGCTCACCCAGAAACGCTGGTGAAAGTAA
AAGATGCTGAAGATCAGTTGGGTGCACGAGTGGGTTACATCGAACTGGATCTCAACAGCGGTAAGATCCT
TGAGAGTTTTCGCCCCGAAGAACGTTTTCCAATGATGAGCACTTTTAAAGTTCTGCTATGTGGCGCGGTA
TTATCCCGTATTGACGCCGGGCAAGAGCAACTCGGTCGCCGCATACACTATTCTCAGAATGACTTGGTTG
AGTACTCACCAGTCACAGAAAAGCATCTTACGGATGGCATGACAGTAAGAGAATTATGCAGTGCTGCCAT
AACCATGAGTGATAACACTGCGGCCAACTTACTTCTGACAACGATCGGAGGACCGAAGGAGCTAACCGCT
TTTTTGCACAACATGGGGGATCATGTAACTCGCCTTGATCGTTGGGAACCGGAGCTGAATGAAGCCATAC
CAAACGACGAGCGTGACACCACGATGCCTGTAGCAATGGCAACAACGTTGCGCAAACTATTAACTGGCGA
ACTACTTACTCTAGCTTCCCGGCAACAATTAATAGACTGGATGGAGGCGGATAAAGTTGCAGGACCACTT
CTGCGCTCGGCCCTTCCGGCTGGCTGGTTTATTGCTGATAAATCTGGAGCCGGTGAGCGTGGGTCTCGCG
GTATCATTGCAGCACTGGGGCCAGATGGTAAGCCCTCCCGTATCGTAGTTATCTACACGACGGGGAGTCA
GGCAACTATGGATGAACGAAATAGACAGATCGCTGAGATAGGTGCCTCACTGATTAAGCATTGGTAACTG
TCAGACCAAGTTTACTCATATATACTTTAGATTGATTTAAAACTTCATTTTTAATTTAAAAGGATCTAGG
TGAAGATCCTTTTTGATAATCTCATGACCAAAATCCCTTAACGTGAGTTTTCGTTCCACTGAGCGTCAGA
CCCCGTAGAAAAGATCAAAGGATCTTCTTGAGATCCTTTTTTTCTGCGCGTAATCTGCTGCTTGCAAACA
AAAAAACCACCGCTACCAGCGGTGGTTTGTTTGCCGGATCAAGAGCTACCAACTCTTTTTCCGAAGGTAA
CTGGCTTCAGCAGAGCGCAGATACCAAATACTGTTCTTCTAGTGTAGCCGTAGTTAGGCCACCACTTCAA
GAACTCTGTAGCACCGCCTACATACCTCGCTCTGCTAATCCTGTTACCAGTGGCTGCTGCCAGTGGCGAT
AAGTCGTGTCTTACCGGGTTGGACTCAAGACGATAGTTACCGGATAAGGCGCAGCGGTCGGGCTGAACGG
GGGGTTCGTGCACACAGCCCAGCTTGGAGCGAACGACCTACACCGAACTGAGATACCTACAGCGTGAGCT
ATGAGAAAGCGCCACGCTTCCCGAAGGGAGAAAGGCGGACAGGTATCCGGTAAGCGGCAGGGTCGGAACA
GGAGAGCGCACGAGGGAGCTTCCAGGGGGAAACGCCTGGTATCTTTATAGTCCTGTCGGGTTTCGCCACC
TCTGACTTGAGCGTCGATTTTTGTGATGCTCGTCAGGGGGGCGGAGCCTATGGAAAAACGCCAGCAACGC
GGCCTTTTTACGGTTCCTGGCCTTTTGCTGGCCTTTTGCTCACATGTTCTTTCCTGCGTTATCCCCTGAT
TCTGTGGATAACCGTATTACCGCCTTTGAGTGAGCTGATACCGCTCGCCGCAGCCGAACGACCGAGCGCA
GCGAGTCAGTGAGCGAGGAAGCGGAAGAGCGCCCAATACGCAAACCGCCTCTCCCCGCGCGTTGGCCGAT
TCATTAATGCAGCTGGCACGACAGGTTTCCCGACTGGAAAGCGGGCAGTGAGCGCAACGCAATTAATGTG
AGTTAGCTCACTCATTAGGCACCCCAGGCTTTACACTTTATGCTTCCGGCTCGTATGTTGTGTGGAATTG
TGAGCGGATAACAATTTCACACAGGAAACAGCTATGACCATGATTACGCCAAGCGCGCAATTAACCCTCA
CTAAAGGGAACAAAAGCTGGAGCTGCAAGCTTAATGTAGTCTTATGCAATACTCTTGTAGTCTTGCAACA
TGGTAACGATGAGTTAGCAACATGCCTTACAAGGAGAGAAAAAGCACCGTGCATGCCGATTGGTGGAAGT
AAGGTGGTACGATCGTGCCTTATTAGGAAGGCAACAGACGGGTCTGACATGGATTGGACGAACCACTGAA
TTGCCGCATTGCAGAGATATTGTATTTAAGTGCCTAGCTCGATACATAAACGGGTCTCTCTGGTTAGACC
AGATCTGAGCCTGGGAGCTCTCTGGCTAACTAGGGAACCCACTGCTTAAGCCTCAATAAAGCTTGCCTTG
AGTGCTTCAAGTAGTGTGTGCCCGTCTGTTGTGTGACTCTGGTAACTAGAGATCCCTCAGACCCTTTTAG
TCAGTGTGGAAAATCTCTAGCAGTGGCGCCCGAACAGGGACTTGAAAGCGAAAGGGAAACCAGAGGAGCT
CTCTCGACGCAGGACTCGGCTTGCTGAAGCGCGCACGGCAAGAGGCGAGGGGCGGCGACTGGTGAGTACG
CCAAAAATTTTGACTAGCGGAGGCTAGAAGGAGAGAGATGGGTGCGAGAGCGTCAGTATTAAGCGGGGGA
GAATTAGATCGCGATGGGAAAAAATTCGGTTAAGGCCAGGGGGAAAGAAAAAATATAAATTAAAACATAT
AGTATGGGCAAGCAGGGAGCTAGAACGATTCGCAGTTAATCCTGGCCTGTTAGAAACATCAGAAGGCTGT
AGACAAATACTGGGACAGCTACAACCATCCCTTCAGACAGGATCAGAAGAACTTAGATCATTATATAATA
CAGTAGCAACCCTCTATTGTGTGCATCAAAGGATAGAGATAAAAGACACCAAGGAAGCTTTAGACAAGAT
AGAGGAAGAGCAAAACAAAAGTAAGACCACCGCACAGCAAGCGGCCGCTGATCTTCAGACCTGGAGGAGG
AGATATGAGGGACAATTGGAGAAGTGAATTATATAAATATAAAGTAGTAAAAATTGAACCATTAGGAGTA
GCACCCACCAAGGCAAAGAGAAGAGTGGTGCAGAGAGAAAAAAGAGCAGTGGGAATAGGAGCTTTGTTCC
TTGGGTTCTTGGGAGCAGCAGGAAGCACTATGGGCGCAGCGTCAATGACGCTGACGGTACAGGCCAGACA
ATTATTGTCTGGTATAGTGCAGCAGCAGAACAATTTGCTGAGGGCTATTGAGGCGCAACAGCATCTGTTG
CAACTCACAGTCTGGGGCATCAAGCAGCTCCAGGCAAGAATCCTGGCTGTGGAAAGATACCTAAAGGATC
AACAGCTCCTGGGGATTTGGGGTTGCTCTGGAAAACTCATTTGCACCACTGCTGTGCCTTGGAATGCTAG
TTGGAGTAATAAATCTCTGGAACAGATTTGGAATCACACGACCTGGATGGAGTGGGACAGAGAAATTAAC
AATTACACAAGCTTAATACACTCCTTAATTGAAGAATCGCAAAACCAGCAAGAAAAGAATGAACAAGAAT
TATTGGAATTAGATAAATGGGCAAGTTTGTGGAATTGGTTTAACATAACAAATTGGCTGTGGTATATAAA
ATTATTCATAATGATAGTAGGAGGCTTGGTAGGTTTAAGAATAGTTTTTGCTGTACTTTCTATAGTGAAT
AGAGTTAGGCAGGGATATTCACCATTATCGTTTCAGACCCACCTCCCAACCCCGAGGGGACCCAGAGAGG
GCCTATTTCCCATGATTCCTTCATATTTGCATATACGATACAAGGCTGTTAGAGAGATAATTAGAATTAA
TTTGACTGTAAACACAAAGATATTAGTACAAAATACGTGACGTAGAAAGTAATAATTTCTTGGGTAGTTT
GCAGTTTTAAAATTATGTTTTAAAATGGACTATCATATGCTTACCGTAACTTGAAAGTATTTCGATTTCT
TGGCTTTATATATCTTGTGGAAAGGACGAAACACCGAGCTCCAAATAGTAACTCGGGTTTTAGAGCTAGA
AATAGCAAGTTAAAATAAGGCTAGTCCGTTATCAACTTGAAAAAGTGGCACCGAGTCGGTGCTTTTTTAA
GCTTGGCGTAACTAGATCTTGAGACAAATGGCAGTATTCATCCACAATTTTAAAAGAAAAGGGGGGATTG
GGGGGTACAGTGCAGGGGAAAGAATAGTAGACATAATAGCAACAGACATACAAACTAAAGAATTACAAAA
ACAAATTACAAAAATTCAAAATTTTCGGGTTTATTACAGGGACAGCAGAGATCCACTTTGGCGCCGGCTC
GAGGGGG
Features (pLannotate 1.2.2; 29 found; start..end, strand, type, name):
     14..80      +  CDS            small t antigen (fragment): SV40 (simian virus 40) small t antigen
    106..317     +  promoter       EF-1α core promoter: core promoter for human elongation factor EF-1α
    318..1256    +  intron         EF-1α intron A: intron upstream of the start codon of human EF-1α
   1278..1877    +  CDS            PuroR (fragment): puromycin N-acetyltransferase; pac from Streptomyces; confers resistance to puromycin
   1893..2481    +  misc_feature   WPRE: woodchuck hepatitis virus posttranscriptional regulatory element
   2532..2551    +  misc_feature   cPPT/CTS (fragment): central polypurine tract and central termination sequence of HIV-1
   2553..2786    +  LTR            3' LTR (ΔU3): self-inactivating 3' long terminal repeat (LTR) from HIV-1
   2864..2985    +  polyA_signal   SV40 poly(A) signal: SV40 polyadenylation signal
   3025..3160    +  rep_origin     SV40 ori: SV40 origin of replication
   3181..3199    -  promoter       T7 promoter: promoter for bacteriophage T7 RNA polymerase
   3207..3362    +  CDS            lacZα (fragment): LacZα fragment of β-galactosidase; lacZ fragment
   3367..3795    +  rep_origin     f1 ori (sequence partly withheld): f1 bacteriophage origin of replication; arrow indicates direction of (+) strand synthesis
   3848..3952    +  promoter       AmpR promoter: bla
   3953..4813    +  CDS            AmpR: β-lactamase; bla; confers resistance to ampicillin, carbenicillin, and related antibiotics
   4984..5572    +  rep_origin     ori: high-copy-number ColE1/pMB1/pBR322/pUC origin of replication
   5755..5847    +  CDS            lacI (fragment): lac repressor; lacI; The lac repressor binds to the lac operator to inhibit transcription in E. coli. This inhibition can be relieved by adding lactose or isopropyl-β-D-thiogalactopyranoside (IPTG).
   5860..5881    +  protein_bind   CAP binding site: CAP binding activates transcription in the presence of cAMP. E. coli catabolite activator protein
   5896..5926    +  promoter       lac promoter: promoter for the E. coli lac operon
   5934..5950    +  protein_bind   lac operator: The lac repressor binds to the lac operator to inhibit transcription in E. coli. This inhibition can be relieved by adding lactose or isopropyl-β-D-thiogalactopyranoside (IPTG). lac repressor encoded by lacI
   5995..6013    +  promoter       T3 promoter: promoter for bacteriophage T3 RNA polymerase
   6041..6267    +  promoter       RSV promoter: Rous sarcoma virus enhancer/promoter
   6268..6448    +  LTR            5' LTR (truncated): truncated 5' long terminal repeat (LTR) from HIV-1
   6495..6620    +  misc_feature   HIV-1 Ψ: packaging signal of human immunodeficiency virus type 1
   6604..6967    +  CDS            HIV-1 gag (fragment): gag protein from human immunodeficiency virus 1; gag
   7113..7346    +  misc_feature   RRE: The Rev response element (RRE) of HIV-1 allows for Rev-dependent mRNA export from the nucleus to the cytoplasm.
   7723..7749    +  CDS            Rev (fragment): human immunodeficiency virus 1 (HIV-1) Rev protein; rev; enhances nuclear export of unspliced and incompletely spliced viral mRNAs
   7753..7993    +  promoter       U6 promoter: RNA polymerase III promoter for human U6 snRNA
   8023..8098    +  misc_RNA       gRNA scaffold: guide RNA scaffold for the Streptococcus pyogenes CRISPR/Cas9 system
   8154..8271    +  misc_feature   cPPT/CTS: central polypurine tract and central termination sequence of HIV-1
