[The description below was written by a language model from this plasmid's Addgene catalogue record and pLannotate feature annotations shown in this document.]
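Description:
CDK7 gRNA (BRDN0001147450) is a third-generation lentiviral guide RNA plasmid built on the lentiGuide-Puro backbone and designed to target human CDK7 (reference transcript NM_001799.3). It is one clone from a human kinome gRNA collection. In bacteria it is maintained at high copy through a ColE1/pUC-type origin and selected with ampicillin via the β-lactamase gene. The backbone also carries an f1 origin, an SV40 origin and poly(A) signal, and remnants of lac and phage promoter elements inherited from the parental cloning vector.

The lentiviral transfer cassette begins with an RSV promoter fused to a truncated HIV-1 5' LTR, which makes genomic RNA production independent of Tat. This is followed by the Ψ packaging signal with a partial gag sequence and the Rev response element for Rev-dependent nuclear export. Within the proviral region, a human U6 RNA polymerase III promoter drives the CDK7-specific spacer joined to the Streptococcus pyogenes Cas9 guide scaffold. A central polypurine tract follows, which aids nuclear import of the viral genome. Next, the EF-1α core promoter with its intron A expresses puromycin N-acetyltransferase, allowing selection of transduced mammalian cells. A WPRE enhances transcript expression, and the ΔU3 3' LTR renders the integrated provirus self-inactivating.

The plasmid does not encode Cas9. It is intended for use with a separate Cas9 vector such as lentiCas9-Blast, or in cell lines that already express Cas9, to disrupt CDK7 by CRISPR-mediated cleavage.
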