Addgene plasmid #76080: CDK7 gRNA (BRDN0001147450)
Purpose: 3rd generation lentiviral gRNA plasmid targeting human CDK7
Depositing lab: John Doench & David Root. Depositing organization: Broad Institute. Publication: Optimized sgRNA design to maximize activity and minimize off-target effects of CRISPR-Cas9. Doench JG, Fusi N, Sullender M, Hegde M, Vaimberg EW, Donovan KF, Smith I, Tothova Z, Wilen C, Orchard R, Virgin HW, Listgarten J, Root DE. Nat Biotechnol. 2016 Jan 18. doi: 10.1038/nbt.3437. PubMed 26780180.
Backbone
  Vector backbone: lentiGuide-Puro
  Backbone manufacturer: Zhang Lab (Addgene plasmid # 52963)
  Vector type: Mammalian Expression, Lentiviral, CRISPR
  Selectable markers: Puromycin
Growth in bacteria
  Bacterial resistance: Ampicillin, 100 μg/mL
  Growth temperature: 37°C
  Growth strain: DH5alpha
  Copy number: High Copy
Gene/Insert
  Gene/Insert name: CDK7 (alt names: CDK7; NM_001799.3)
  gRNA/shRNA sequence: AGCTCCAAATAGTAACTCGG
  Species: H. sapiens (human)
  Entrez Gene: CDK7 (a.k.a. CAK, CAK1, CDKN7, HCAK, MO15, STK1, p39MO15)
  Promoter: hU6
  Cloning method: Unknown
  Sequencing primers: 5′ U6-F; 3′ pS2-R
Terms and licenses: Academic/Nonprofit Terms; Industry Terms: Not Available to Industry
Depositor comments: The gRNA was designed to target the following Genbank reference sequence(s): NM_001799.3. Note that this plasmid does NOT contain Cas9. It should be used in conjunction with lentiCas9-Blast (Addgene #52962) or otherwise with cell lines already expressing Cas9. Browse the full kinome gRNA library at http://www.addgene.org/pooled-library/broadgpp-human-kinome/ or visit http://www.broadinstitute.org/rnai/public/ for detailed protocols and information.
How to cite: CDK7 gRNA (BRDN0001147450) was a gift from John Doench & David Root (Addgene plasmid # 76080 ; http://n2t.net/addgene:76080 ; RRID:Addgene_76080)
