>Addgene plasmid #76080 | CDK7 gRNA (BRDN0001147450) | depositor partial sequence | sequence record 143540 | Target Sequence
AGCTCCAAATAGTAACTCGG
