>Addgene plasmid #76080 | CDK7 gRNA (BRDN0001147450) | addgene partial sequence | sequence record 185143 | hU6-F
CGTAGAAAGTAATAATTTCTTGGGTAGTTTGCAGTTTTAAAATTATGTTTTAAAATGGACTATCATATGC
TTACCGTAACTTGAAAGTATTTCGATTTCTTGGCTTTATATATCTTGTGGAAAGGACGAAACACCGAGCT
CCAAATAGTAACTCGGGTTTTAGAGCTAGAAATAGCAAGTTAAAATAAGGCTAGTCCGTTATCAACTTGA
AAAAGTGGCACCGAGTCGGTGCTTTTTTAAGCTTGGCGTAACTAGATCTTGAGACAAATGGCAGTATTCA
TCCACAATTTTAAAAGAAAAGGGGGGATTGGGGGGTACAGTGCAGGGGAAAGAATAGTAGACATAATAGC
AACAGACATACAAACTAAAGAATTACAAAAACAAATTACAAAAATTCAAAATTTTCGGGTTTATTACAGG
GACAGCAGAGATCCACTTTGGCGCCGGCTCGAGGGGGCCCGGGTGCAAAGATGGATAAAGTTTTAAACAG
AGAGGAATCTTTGCAGCTAATGGACCTTCTAGGTCTTGAAAGGAGTGGGAATTGGCTCCGGTGCCCGTCA
GTGGGCAGAG
